Addgene plasmid #11952: pYES2-Ub-M-GFP
Depositing lab: Nico Dantuma. Depositing organization: Karolinska Institute, Dr. Nico Dantuma Lab. Publication: Inhibition of ubiquitin/proteasome-dependent proteolysis in Saccharomyces cerevisiae by a Gly-Ala repeat. Heessen S, Dantuma NP, Tessarz P, Jellne M, Masucci MG. FEBS Lett. 2003 Dec 4. 555(2):397-404. 10.1016/S0014-5793(03)01296-1 PubMed 14644450.
Backbone
  Vector backbone: pYES2
  Backbone manufacturer: Invitrogen
  Backbone size w/o insert (bp): 5830
  Vector type: Yeast Expression
  Selectable markers: URA3
Growth in bacteria
  Bacterial resistance: Ampicillin, 100 μg/mL
  Growth temperature: 37°C
  Growth strain: DH5alpha
  Copy number: High Copy
Gene/Insert
  Gene/Insert name: Ub-M-GFP (alt names: Ubiquitin; Ub)
  Insert size (bp): 998
  Mutation: Ubiquitin fused to N-terminus of GFP. Methionine at position 1 between Ub and GFP (see article 10802622). Stable version.
  Cloning method: Restriction Enzyme; 5′ cloning site EcoRI (not destroyed); 3′ cloning site NotI (not destroyed)
  Sequencing primers: 5′ GAL1 primer
Terms and licenses: Academic/Nonprofit Terms; Industry Terms: Not Available to Industry
Depositor comments: The ubiquitin open reading frame was amplified by PCR from the Ub-Pro-Gal plasmid with the sense primer 5'-GCG GAATTCACCATGCAGATCTTCGTGAAGACT-3' and the antisense primer 5'-GCG GGATCCTGTCGACCAAGCTTCCCXXX CCCACCTCTGAGACGGAGTAC-3' where the XXX leads to a Methionine at position 1 (see article 10802622, Figure 1). The PCR product was cloned into the EcoRI and BamHI sites of the EGFP-N1 vector from Clontech. The Ub-M-GFP insert was then excised with EcoRI and NotI and cloned into pYES2.
How to cite: pYES2-Ub-M-GFP was a gift from Nico Dantuma (Addgene plasmid # 11952 ; http://n2t.net/addgene:11952 ; RRID:Addgene_11952)
