[The description below was written by a language model from this plasmid's Addgene catalogue record and pLannotate feature annotations shown in this document.]
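Description:
pYES2-Ub-M-GFP is a yeast expression plasmid built on the commercial pYES2 backbone, an episomal E. coli/Saccharomyces cerevisiae shuttle vector. In bacteria it replicates at high copy from a ColE1/pUC-type origin and is selected with ampicillin through the β-lactamase gene. In yeast it is maintained by the 2μ origin (an adjacent fragment of the 2μ plasmid RAF1 gene is also annotated) and selected by uracil prototrophy through URA3 with its own promoter, a marker that can also be counterselected with 5-FOA. An f1 origin is also present and allows production of single-stranded DNA. The depositor's full sequence is 6,828 nt, consistent with the stated backbone and insert sizes.

The payload is a roughly 1 kb ubiquitin–EGFP fusion cloned between EcoRI and NotI, downstream of the galactose-inducible, Gal4-regulated GAL1 promoter and upstream of the CYC1 terminator. A T7 promoter lies between the GAL1 promoter and the insert. The cassette was first assembled in an EGFP-N1 vector and then transferred into pYES2.

Ubiquitin is fused to the N-terminus of GFP through a short linker whose first residue is methionine. In ubiquitin-fusion reporters of this kind, deubiquitinating enzymes are expected to cleave off the ubiquitin moiety and expose that residue as the new N-terminus of GFP. Methionine is a stabilising residue under the N-end rule, and the record accordingly describes this as the stable version. It would therefore serve as the long-lived fluorescent control alongside destabilised Ub-X-GFP variants. The associated publication studied inhibition of ubiquitin/proteasome-dependent proteolysis in S. cerevisiae by a Gly-Ala repeat.
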