Features (pLannotate 1.2.2; 14 found; start..end, strand, type, name):
      2..444     +  promoter       GAL1 promoter: S. cerevisiae GAL1; inducible promoter, regulated by Gal4
    476..494     +  promoter       T7 promoter: promoter for bacteriophage T7 RNA polymerase
    560..787     +  CDS            UBIQ_CERCA: Experimental evidence at protein level: Swiss-Prot protein existence level 1. Ubiquitin exists either covalently attached to another protein, or free (unanchored). When covalently bound, it is conjugated to target proteins via an isopeptide bond either as a monomer (monoubiquitin), a polymer linked via different Lys residues of the ubiquitin (polyubiquitin chains) or a linear polymer linked via the initiator Met of the ubiquitin (linear polyubiquitin chains). Polyubiquitin chains, when attached to a target protein, have different functions depending on the Lys residue of the ubiquitin that is
    827..1546    +  CDS            EGFP: the original enhanced GFP (Yang et al., 1996) mammalian codon-optimized
   1581..1828    +  terminator     CYC1 terminator: S. cerevisiae CYC1; transcription terminator for CYC1
   1833..1886    -  CDS            lacI (fragment): lac repressor; lacI; The lac repressor binds to the lac operator to inhibit transcription in E. coli. This inhibition can be relieved by adding lactose or isopropyl-β-D-thiogalactopyranoside (IPTG).
   2069..2657    -  rep_origin     ori: high-copy-number ColE1/pMB1/pBR322/pUC origin of replication
   2828..3688    -  CDS            AmpR: β-lactamase; bla; confers resistance to ampicillin, carbenicillin, and related antibiotics
   3689..3705    -  promoter       AmpR promoter (fragment): bla
   3784..4587    -  CDS            URA3: orotidine-5'-phosphate decarboxylase, required for uracil biosynthesis; S. cerevisiae URA3; yeast auxotrophic marker, counterselectable with 5-fluoroorotic acid (5-FOA)
   4588..4803    -  promoter       URA3 promoter: S. cerevisiae URA3
   4828..5253    +  CDS            RAF1 (fragment): RAF_YEAST - Experimental evidence at transcript level: Swiss-Prot protein existence level 2. Antagonizes transcriptional repression of recombinase FLP by REP1-REP2. May play a role in plasmid partitioning. From Saccharomyces cerevisiae (strain ATCC 204508 / S288c) (Baker's yeast).
   5407..6287    -  rep_origin     2μ ori: yeast 2μ plasmid origin of replication
   6356..6811    -  rep_origin     f1 ori (sequence partly withheld): f1 bacteriophage origin of replication; arrow indicates direction of (+) strand synthesis
>Addgene plasmid #11952 | pYES2-Ub-M-GFP | depositor full sequence | sequence record 7149 | Author sequence
ACGGATTAGAAGCCGCCGAGCGGGTGACAGCCCTCCGAAGGAAGACTCTCCTCCGTGCGTCCTCGTCCTC
ACCGGTCGCGTTCCTGAAACGCAGATGTGCCTCGCGCCGCACTGCTCCGAACAATAAAGATTCTACAATA
CTAGCTTTTATGGTTATGAAGAGGAAAAATTGGCAGTAACCTGGCCCCACAAACCTTCAAATGAACGAAT
CAAATTAACAACCATAGGATGATAATGCGATTAGTTTTTTAGCCTTATTTCTGGGGTAATTAATCAGCGA
AGCGATGATTTTTGATCTATTAACAGATATATAAATGCAAAAACTGCATTAACCACTTTAACTAATACTT
TCAACATTTTCGGTTTGTATTACTTCTTATTCAAATGTAATAAAAGTATCAACAAAAAATTGTTAATATA
CCTCTATACTTTAACGTCAAGGAGAAAAAACCCCGGATCGGACTACTAGCAGCTGTAATACGACTCACTA
TAGGGAATATTAAGCTTGGTACCGAGCTCGGATCCACTAGTAACGGCCGCCAGTGTGCTGGAATTCACCA
TGCAGATCTTCGTGAAGACTCTGACTGGTAAGACCATCACCCTCGAGGTTGAGCCCAGTGACACCATTGA
GAATGTCAAGGCAAAGATCCAAGATAAGGAAGGCATCCCTCCTGACCAGCAGAGGCTGATCTTTGCTGGA
AAACAGCTGGAAGATGGGCGCACCCTGTCTGACTACAACATCCAGAAAGAGTCCACCCTGCACCTGGTAC
TCCGTCTCAGAGGTGGGATGGGGAAGCTTGGTCGACAGGATCCACCGGTCGCCACCATGGTGAGCAAGGG
CGAGGAGCTGTTCACCGGGGTGGTGCCCATCCTGGTCGAGCTGGACGGCGACGTAAACGGCCACAAGTTC
AGCGTGTCCGGCGAGGGCGAGGGCGATGCCACCTACGGCAAGCTGACCCTGAAGTTCATCTGCACCACCG
GCAAGCTGCCCGTGCCCTGGCCCACCCTCGTGACCACCCTGACCTACGGCGTGCAGTGCTTCAGCCGCTA
CCCCGACCACATGAAGCAGCACGACTTCTTCAAGTCCGCCATGCCCGAAGGCTACGTCCAGGAGCGCACC
ATCTTCTTCAAGGACGACGGCAACTACAAGACCCGCGCCGAGGTGAAGTTCGAGGGCGACACCCTGGTGA
ACCGCATCGAGCTGAAGGGCATCGACTTCAAGGAGGACGGCAACATCCTGGGGCACAAGCTGGAGTACAA
CTACAACAGCCACAACGTCTATATCATGGCCGACAAGCAGAAGAACGGCATCAAGGTGAACTTCAAGATC
CGCCACAACATCGAGGACGGCAGCGTGCAGCTCGCCGACCACTACCAGCAGAACACCCCCATCGGCGACG
GCCCCGTGCTGCTGCCCGACAACCACTACCTGAGCACCCAGTCCGCCCTGAGCAAAGACCCCAACGAGAA
GCGCGATCACATGGTCCTGCTGGAGTTCGTGACCGCCGCCGGGATCACTCTCGGCATGGACGAGCTGTAC
AAGTAAAGCGGCCGCTCGAGCATGCATCTAGAGGGCCGCATCATGTAATTAGTTATGTCACGCTTACATT
CACGCCCTCCCCCCACATCCGCTCTAACCGAAAAGGAAGGAGTTAGACAACCTGAAGTCTAGGTCCCTAT
TTATTTTTTTATAGTTATGTTAGTATTAAGAACGTTATTTATATTTCAAATTTTTCTTTTTTTTCTGTAC
AGACGCGTGTACGCATGTAACATTATACTGAAAACCTTGCTTGAGAAGGTTTTGGGACGCTCGAAGGCTT
TAATTTGCGGCCCTGCATTAATGAATCGGCCAACGCGCGGGGAGAGGCGGTTTGCGTATTGGGCGCTCTT
CCGCTTCCTCGCTCACTGACTCGCTGCGCTCGGTCGTTCGGCTGCGGCGAGCGGTATCAGCTCACTCAAA
GGCGGTAATACGGTTATCCACAGAATCAGGGGATAACGCAGGAAAGAACATGTGAGCAAAAGGCCAGCAA
AAGCCCAGGAACCGTAAAAAGGCCGCGTTGCTGGCGTTTTTCCATAGGCTCCGCCCCCCTGACGAGCATC
ACAAAAATCGACGCTCAAGTCAGAGGTGGCGAAACCCGACAGGACTATAAAGATACCAGGCGTTTCCCCC
TGGAAGCTCCCTCGTGCGCTCTCCTGTTCCGACCCTGCCGCTTACCGGATACCTGTCCGCCTTTCTCCCT
TCGGGAAGCGTGGCGCTTTCTCATAGCTCACGCTGTAGGTATCTCAGTTCGGTGTAGGTCGTTCGCTCCA
AGCTGGGCTGTGTGCACGAACCCCCCGTTCAGCCCGACCGCTGCGCCTTATCCGGTAACTATCGTCTTGA
GTCCAACCCGGTAAGACACGACTTATCGCCACTGGCAGCAGCCACTGGTAACAGGATTAGCAGAGCGAGG
TATGTAGGCGGTGCTACAGAGTTCTTGAAGTGGTGGCCTAACTACGGCTACACTAGAAGGACAGTATTTG
GTATCTGCGCTCTGCTGAAGCCAGTTACCTTCGGAAAAAGAGTTGGTAGCTCTTGATCCGGCAAACAAAC
CACCGCTGGTAGCGGTGGTTTTTTTGTTTGCAAGCAGCAGATTACGCGCAGAAAAAAAGGATCTCAAGAA
GATCCTTTGATCTTTTCTACGGGGTCTGACGCTCAGTGGAACGAAAACTCACGTTAAGGGATTTTGGTCA
TGAGATTATCAAAAAGGATCTTCACCTAGATCCTTTTAAATTAAAAATGAAGTTTTAAATCAATCTAAAG
TATATATGAGTAAACTTGGTCTGACAGTTACCAATGCTTAATCAGTGAGGCACCTATCTCAGCGATCTGT
CTATTTCGTTCATCCATAGTTGCCTGACTCCCCGTCGTGTAGATAACTACGATACGGGAGCGCTTACCAT
CTGGCCCCAGTGCTGCAATGATACCGCGAGACCCACGCTCACCGGCTCCAGATTTATCAGCAATAAACCA
GCCAGCCGGAAGGGCCGAGCGCAGAAGTGGTCCTGCAACTTTATCCGCCTCCATTCAGTCTATTAATTGT
TGCCGGGAAGCTAGAGTAAGTAGTTCGCCAGTTAATAGTTTGCGCAACGTTGTTGGCATTGCTACAGGCA
TCGTGGTGTCACTCTCGTCGTTTGGTATGGCTTCATTCAGCTCCGGTTCCCAACGATCAAGGCGAGTTAC
ATGATCCCCCATGTTGTGCAAAAAAGCGGTTAGCTCCTTCGGTCCTCCGATCGTTGTCAGAAGTAAGTTG
GCCGCAGTGTTATCACTCATGGTTATGGCAGCACTGCATAATTCTCTTACTGTCATGCCATCCGTAAGAT
GCTTTTCTGTGACTGGTGAGTACTCAACCAAGTCATTCTGAGAATAGTGTATGCGGCGACCGAGTTGCTC
TTGCCCGGCGTCAATACGGGATAATAGTGTATCACATAGCAGAACTTTAAAAGTGCTCATCATTGGAAAA
CGTTCTTCGGGGCGAAAACTCTCAAGGATCTTACCGCTGTTGAGATCCAGTTCGATGTAACCCACTCGTG
CACCCAACTGATCTTCAGCATCTTTTACTTTCACCAGCGTTTCTGGGTGAGCAAAAACAGGAAGGCAAAA
TGCCGCAAAAAAGGGAATAAGGGCGACACGGAAATGTTGAATACTCATACTCTTCCTTTTTCAATGGGTA
ATAACTGATATAATTAAATTGAAGCTCTAATTTGTGAGTTTAGTATACATGCATTTACTTATAATACAGT
TTTTTAGTTTTGCTGGCCGCATCTTCTCAAATATGCTTCCCAGCCTGCTTTTCTGTAACGTTCACCCTCT
ACCTTAGCATCCCTTCCCTTTGCAAATAGTCCTCTTCCAACAATAATAATGTCAGATCCTGTAGAGACCA
CATCATCCACGGTTCTATACTGTTGACCCAATGCGTCTCCCTTGTCATCTAAACCCACACCGGGTGTCAT
AATCAACCAATCGTAACCTTCATCTCTTCCACCCATGTCTCTTTGAGCAATAAAGCCGATAACAAAATCT
TTGTCGCTCTTCGCAATGTCAACAGTACCCTTAGTATATTCTCCAGTAGATAGGGAGCCCTTGCATGACA
ATTCTGCTAACATCAAAAGGCCTCTAGGTTCCTTTGTTACTTCTTCTGCCGCCTGCTTCAAACCGCTAAC
AATACCTGGGCCCACCACACCGTGTGCATTCGTAATGTCTGCCCATTCTGCTATTCTGTATACACCCGCA
GAGTACTGCAATTTGACTGTATTACCAATGTCAGCAAATTTTCTGTCTTCGAAGAGTAAAAAATTGTACT
TGGCGGATAATGCCTTTAGCGGCTTAACTGTGCCCTCCATGGAAAAATCAGTCAAGATATCCACATGTGT
TTTTAGTAAACAAATTTTGGGACCTAATGCTTCAACTAACTCCAGTAATTCCTTGGTGGTACGAACATCC
AATGAAGCACACAAGTTTGTTTGCTTTTCGTGCATGATATTAAATAGCTTGGCAGCAACAGGACTAGGAT
GAGTAGCAGCACGTTCCTTATATGTAGCTTTCGACATGATTTATCTTCGTTTCCTGCAGGTTTTTGTTCT
GTGCAGTTGGGTTAAGAATACTGGGCAATTTCATGTTTCTTCAACACTACATATGCGTATATATACCAAT
CTAAGTCTGTGCTCCTTCCTTCGTTCTTCCTTCTGTTCGGAGATTACCGAATCAAAAAAATTTCAAAGAA
ACCGAAATCAAAAAAAAGAATAAAAAAAAAATGATGAATTGAATTGAAAAGCTAGCTTATCGATGATAAG
CTGTCAAAGATGAGAATTAATTCCACGGACTATAGACTATACTAGATACTCCGTCTACTGTACGATACAC
TTCCGCTCAGGTCCTTGTCCTTTAACGAGGCCTTACCACTCTTTTGTTACTCTATTGATCCAGCTCAGCA
AAGGCAGTGTGATCTAAGATTCTATCTTCGCGATGTAGTAAAACTAGCTAGACCGAGAAAGAGACTAGAA
ATGCAAAAGGCACTTCTACAATGGCTGCCATCATTATTATCCGATGTGACGCTGCAGCTTCTCAATGATA
TTCGAATACGCTTTGAGGAGATACAGCCTAATATCCGACAAACTGTTTTACAGATTTACGATCGTACTTG
TTACCCATCATTGAATTTTGAACATCCGAACCTGGGAGTTTTCCCTGAAACAGATAGTATATTTGAACCT
GTATAATAATATATAGTCTAGCGCTTTACGGAAGACAATGTATGTATTTCGGTTCCTGGAGAAACTATTG
CATCTATTGCATAGGTAATCTTGCACGTCGCATCCCCGGTTCATTTTCTGCGTTTCCATCTTGCACTTCA
ATAGCATATCTTTGTTAACGAAGCATCTGTGCTTCATTTTGTAGAACAAAAATGCAACGCGAGAGCGCTA
ATTTTTCAAACAAAGAATCTGAGCTGCATTTTTACAGAACAGAAATGCAACGCGAAAGCGCTATTTTACC
AACGAAGAATCTGTGCTTCATTTTTGTAAAACAAAAATGCAACGCGACGAGAGCGCTAATTTTTCAAACA
AAGAATCTGAGCTGCATTTTTACAGAACAGAAATGCAACGCGAGAGCGCTATTTTACCAACAAAGAATCT
ATACTTCTTTTTTGTTCTACAAAAATGCATCCCGAGAGCGCTATTTTTCTAACAAAGCATCTTAGATTAC
TTTTTTTCTCCTTTGTGCGCTCTATAATGCAGTCTCTTGATAACTTTTTGCACTGTAGGTCCGTTAAGGT
TAGAAGAAGGCTACTTTGGTGTCTATTTTCTCTTCCATAAAAAAAGCCTGACTCCACTTCCCGCGTTTAC
TGATTACTAGCGAAGCTGCGGGTGCATTTTTTCAAGATAAAGGCATCCCCGATTATATTCTATACCGATG
TGGATTGCGCATACTTTGTGAACAGAAAGTGATAGCGTTGATGATTCTTCATTGGTCAGAAAATTATGAA
CGGTTTCTTCTATTTTGTCTCTATATACTACGTATAGGAAATGTTTACATTTTCGTATTGTTTTCGATTC
ACTCTATGAATAGTTCTTACTACAATTTTTTTGTCTAAAGAGTAATACTAGAGATAAACATAAAAAATGT
AGAGGTCGAGTTTAGATGCAAGTTCAAGGAGCGAAAGGTGGATGGGTAGGTTATATAGGGATATAGCACA
GAGATATATAGCAAAGAGATACTTTTGAGCAATGTTTGTGGAAGCGGTATTCGCAATGGGAAGCTCC
[37 nt withheld, positions 6298-6334]
A
[37 nt withheld, positions 6336-6372]
ATTTTGTTAAAATTCGCGTTAAATTTTTGTTAAATCAGCTCATTTTTTAACGAATAGCCCGAAATCGGCA
AAATCCCTTATAAATCAAAAGAATAGACCGAGATAGGGTTGAGTGTTGTTCCAGTTTCCAACAAGAGTCC
ACTATTAAAGAACGTGGACTCCAACGTCAAAGGGCGAAAAAGG
[39 nt withheld, positions 6556-6594]
T
[35 nt withheld, positions 6596-6630]
GTAAATCGGAAGGGTAAACGGATGCCCCCATTTAGAGCTTGACGGGGAAAGCCGGCG
[41 nt withheld, positions 6688-6728]
GGCTAGGGCGGTGGGAAGTGTAGGGGTCACGCTGGGCGTAACCACCACACCCGCCGCGCTTAATGGGGCG
CTACAGGGCGCGTGGGGATGATCCACTAGT
