>Addgene plasmid #11952 | pYES2-Ub-M-GFP | addgene partial sequence | sequence record 18559 | GAL1 5'-AATATACCTCTATACTTTAACGTC-3'
ACTAGCAGCTGTATACGACTCACTATAGGGAATATTAAGCTTGGTACCGAGCTCGGATCCACTAGTAACG
GCCGCCAGTGTGCTGGAATTCACCATGCAGATCTTCGTGAAGACTCTGACTGGTAAGACCATCACCCTCG
AGGTTGAGCCCAGTGACACCATTGAGAATGTCAAGGCAAAGATCCAAGATAAGGAAGGCATCCCTCCTGA
CCAGCAGAGGCTGATCTTTGCTGGAAAACAGCTGGAAGATGGGCGCACCCTGTCTGACTACAACATCCAG
AAAGAGTCCACCCTGCACCTGGTACTCCGTCTCAGAGGTGGGATGGGGAAGCTTGGTCGACAGGATCCAC
CGGTCGCCACCATGGTGAGCAAGGGCGAGGAGCTGTTCACCGGGGTGGTGCCCATCCTGGTCGAGCTGGA
CGGCGACGTAAACGGCCACAAGTTCAGCGTGTCCGGCGAGGGCGAGGGCGATGCCACCTACGGCAAGCTG
ACCCTGAAGTTCATCTGCACCACCGGCAAGCTGCCCGTGCCCTGGCCCACCCTCGTGACCACCCTGACCT
ACGGCGTGCAGTGCTTCAGCCGCTACCCCGACCACATGAAGCAGCACGACTTCTTCAAGTCCGCCATGCC
CGAAGGCTACGTCCAGGAGCGCACCATCTTCTTCAAGGACGACGGCAACTACAAGACCCGCGCCGAGGTG
AAGTTCGAGGGCGACACCCTGGTGAACCGCATCGAGCTGAAGGGCAT
